Addgene plasmid #65171: pYTK064
Purpose: Encodes tPGK1 as a Type 4b part to be used in the Dueber YTK system
Depositing lab: John Dueber. Depositing organization: University of California, Berkeley. Publication: A Highly Characterized Yeast Toolkit for Modular, Multipart Assembly. Lee ME, DeLoache WC, Cervantes B, Dueber JE. ACS Synth Biol. 2015 Apr 14. 10.1021/sb500366v PubMed 25871405.
Backbone
  Vector backbone: pYTK001
  Vector type: Bacterial Expression
Growth in bacteria
  Bacterial resistance: Chloramphenicol, 25 μg/mL
  Growth temperature: 37°C
  Growth strain: DH10B
  Copy number: High Copy
Gene/Insert
  Gene/Insert name: tPGK1
  Species: S. cerevisiae (budding yeast)
  Cloning method: Restriction Enzyme; 5′ cloning site BsmBI (destroyed during cloning); 3′ cloning site BsmBI (destroyed during cloning)
Terms and licenses: Academic/Nonprofit Terms; Industry Terms: Not Available to Industry
Depositor comments: Type 4b parts are terminators used when a type 4a has been included as a coding sequence. For more information, please visit the supplemental information in PMID:25871405.
How to cite: pYTK064 was a gift from John Dueber (Addgene plasmid # 65171 ; http://n2t.net/addgene:65171 ; RRID:Addgene_65171)
