[The description below was written by a language model from this plasmid's Addgene catalogue record and pLannotate feature annotations shown in this document.]
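Description:
pYTK064 is a small (about 1.9 kb) part-storage plasmid from a modular yeast toolkit (YTK) for multipart Golden Gate-style assembly. It is built on the pYTK001 part entry backbone and, although catalogued as a bacterial expression vector, it serves essentially as an E. coli-propagated carrier for a single yeast regulatory element. The backbone is minimal. It has a high-copy ColE1/pMB1-type origin of replication and a chloramphenicol acetyltransferase (cat) gene driven by its native promoter, with a phage lambda t0 terminator downstream of the marker. No yeast origin, centromere or auxotrophic marker is annotated, so the plasmid itself is not designed for maintenance in yeast.

The payload is tPGK1, the transcription terminator of the Saccharomyces cerevisiae 3-phosphoglycerate kinase gene, annotated as a roughly 225 bp fragment. It was cloned into the entry vector through BsmBI sites that were destroyed in the process. In the toolkit's nomenclature it is formatted as a Type 4b part. This is the terminator position used when a Type 4a part has been placed upstream of it as a coding sequence, so the usual terminator slot is split into a coding element followed by the terminator. The record does not list the flanking assembly sites or overhangs that define this part type, and the feature table does not annotate them.

The plasmid is typically used as a donor in hierarchical assembly. The tPGK1 part is combined with compatible promoter, coding sequence and other toolkit parts to build complete yeast transcriptional units, in which it provides transcription termination for the assembled gene.
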