Features (pLannotate 1.2.2; 5 found; start..end, strand, type, name):
     14..238     +  terminator     PGK1 terminator (fragment): S. cerevisae PGK1; transcription terminator for 3-phosphoglycerate kinase gene
    256..290     -  terminator     lambda t0 terminator: minimal transcription terminator from phage lambda (Scholtissek and Grosse, 1987)
    364..1020    -  CDS            cat: CAT_ECOLX - Experimental evidence at protein level: Swiss-Prot protein existence level 1. This enzyme is an effector of chloramphenicol resistance in bacteria. From Escherichia coli. This protein is used as a marker in many commonly used cloning vectors, such as pACYC184.
   1021..1118    -  promoter       cat promoter: promoter of the E. coli cat gene encoding chloramphenicol acetyltransferase
   1202..1790    +  rep_origin     ori: high-copy-number ColE1/pMB1/pBR322/pUC origin of replication
>Addgene plasmid #65171 | pYTK064 | depositor full sequence | sequence record 110224 | Full Sequence
TCGGTCTCCTGGCATTGAATTGAATTGAAATCGATAGATCAATTTTTTTCTTTTCTCTTTCCCCATCCTT
TACGCTAAAATAATAGTTTATTTTATTTTTTGAATATTTTTTATTTATATACGTATATATAGACTATTAT
TTATCTTTTAATGATTATTAAGATTTTTATTAAAAAAAAATTCGCTCCTCTTTTAATGCCTTTATGCAGT
TTTTTTTTCCCATTCGATATTTCTATGTGCTGTGAGACCAGACCAATAAAAAACGCCCGGCGGCAACCGA
GCGTTCTGAACAAATCCAGATGGAGTTCTGAGGTCATTACTGGATCTATCAACAGGAGTCCAAGCGAGCT
CGATATCAAATTACGCCCCGCCCTGCCACTCATCGCAGTACTGTTGTAATTCATTAAGCATTCTGCCGAC
ATGGAAGCCATCACAAACGGCATGATGAACCTGAATCGCCAGCGGCATCAGCACCTTGTCGCCTTGCGTA
TAATATTTGCCCATGGTGAAAACGGGGGCGAAGAAGTTGTCCATATTGGCCACGTTTAAATCAAAACTGG
TGAAACTCACCCAGGGATTGGCTGAAACGAAAAACATATTCTCAATAAACCCTTTAGGGAAATAGGCCAG
GTTTTCACCGTAACACGCCACATCTTGCGAATATATGTGTAGAAACTGCCGGAAATCGTCGTGGTATTCA
CTCCAGAGCGATGAAAACGTTTCAGTTTGCTCATGGAAAACGGTGTAACAAGGGTGAACACTATCCCATA
TCACCAGCTCACCGTCTTTCATTGCCATACGAAATTCCGGATGAGCATTCATCAGGCGGGCAAGAATGTG
AATAAAGGCCGGATAAAACTTGTGCTTATTTTTCTTTACGGTCTTTAAAAAGGCCGTAATATCCAGCTGA
ACGGTCTGGTTATAGGTACATTGAGCAACTGACTGAAATGCCTCAAAATGTTCTTTACGATGCCATTGGG
ATATATCAACGGTGGTATATCCAGTGATTTTTTTCTCCATTTTAGCTTCCTTAGCTCCTGAAAATCTCGA
TAACTCAAAAAATACGCCCGGTAGTGATCTTATTTCATTATGGTGAAAGTTGGAACCTCTTACGTGCCCG
ATCAATCATGACCAAAATCCCTTAACGTGAGTTTTCGTTCCACTGAGCGTCAGACCCCGTAGAAAAGATC
AAAGGATCTTCTTGAGATCCTTTTTTTCTGCGCGTAATCTGCTGCTTGCAAACAAAAAAACCACCGCTAC
CAGCGGTGGTTTGTTTGCCGGATCAAGAGCTACCAACTCTTTTTCCGAAGGTAACTGGCTTCAGCAGAGC
GCAGATACCAAATACTGTTCTTCTAGTGTAGCCGTAGTTAGGCCACCACTTCAAGAACTCTGTAGCACCG
CCTACATACCTCGCTCTGCTAATCCTGTTACCAGTGGCTGCTGCCAGTGGCGATAAGTCGTGTCTTACCG
GGTTGGACTCAAGACGATAGTTACCGGATAAGGCGCAGCGGTCGGGCTGAACGGGGGGTTCGTGCACACA
GCCCAGCTTGGAGCGAACGACCTACACCGAACTGAGATACCTACAGCGTGAGCTATGAGAAAGCGCCACG
CTTCCCGAAGGGAGAAAGGCGGACAGGTATCCGGTAAGCGGCAGGGTCGGAACAGGAGAGCGCACGAGGG
AGCTTCCAGGGGGAAACGCCTGGTATCTTTATAGTCCTGTCGGGTTTCGCCACCTCTGACTTGAGCGTCG
ATTTTTGTGATGCTCGTCAGGGGGGCGGAGCCTATGGAAAAACGCCAGCAACGCGGCCTTTTTACGGTTC
CTGGCCTTTTGCTGGCCTTTTGCTCACATGTTCTTTCCTGCGTTATCCCCTGATTCTGTGGATAACCGTA
G
