>Addgene plasmid #65171 | pYTK064 | addgene partial sequence | sequence record 112735 | CAT-F 5'-GTTTGTGATGGCTTCCATGTC-3'
GATGAGTGGCAGGGCGGGGCGTAATTTGATATCGAGCTCGCTTGGACTCCTGTTGATAGATCCAGTAATG
ACCTCAGAACTCCATCTGGATTTGTTCAGAACGCTCGGTTGCCGCCGGGCGTTTTTTATTGGTCTGGTCT
CACAGCACATAGAAATATCGAATGGGAAAAAAAAACTGCATAAAGGCATTAAAAGAGGAGCGAATTTTTT
TTTAATAAAAATCTTAATAATCATTAAAAGATAAATAATAGTCTATATATACGTATATAAATAAAAAATA
TTCAAAAAATAAAATAAACTATTATTTTAGCGTAAAGGATGGGGAAAGAGAAAAGAAAAAAATTGATCTA
TCGATTTCAATTCAATTCAATGCCAGGAGACCGACTACGGTTATCCACAGAATCAGGGGATAACGCAGGA
AAGAACATGTGAGCAAAAGGCCAGCAAAAGGCCAGGAACCGTAAAAAGGCCGCGTTGCTGGCGTTTTTCC
ATAGGCTCCGCCCCCCTGACGAGCATCACAAAAATCGACGCTCAAGTCAGAGGTGGCGAAACCCGACAGG
ACTATAAAGATACCAGGCGTTTCCCCCTGGAAGCTCCCTCGTGCGCTCTCCTGTTCCGACCCTGCCGCTT
ACCGGATACCTGTCCGCCTTTCTCCCTTCGGGAAGCGTGGCGCTTTCTCATAGCTCACGCTGTAGGTATC
TCAGTTCGGTGTAGGTCGTTCGCTCCAAGCTGGGCTGTGTGCACGAACCCCCCGTTCAGCCCGACCGCTG
CGCCTTATCCGGTAACTATCGTCTTGAGTCCAACCCGGTAAGACACGACTTATCGCCACTGGCAGCAGCC
