>Addgene plasmid #65171 | pYTK064 | addgene partial sequence | sequence record 218297 | pRS414-R 5'-CACCTCTGACTTGAGCGTCG-3'
GCCAGCAACGCGGCCTTTTTACGGTTCCTGGCCTTTTGCTGGCCTTTTGCTCACATGTTCTTTCCTGCGT
TATCCCCTGATTCTGTGGATAACCGTAGTCGGTCTCCTGGCATTGAATTGAATTGAAATCGATAGATCAA
TTTTTTTCTTTTCTCTTTCCCCATCCTTTACGCTAAAATAATAGTTTATTTTATTTTTTGAATATTTTTT
ATTTATATACGTATATATAGACTATTATTTATCTTTTAATGATTATTAAGATTTTTATTAAAAAAAAATT
CGCTCCTCTTTTAATGCCTTTATGCAGTTTTTTTTTCCCATTCGATATTTCTATGTGCTGTGAGACCAGA
CCAATAAAAAACGCCCGGCGGCAACCGAGCGTTCTGAACAAATCCAGATGGAGTTCTGAGGTCATTACTG
GATCTATCAACAGGAGTCCAAGCGAGCTCGATATCAAATTACGCCCCGCCCTGCCACTCATCGCAGTACT
GTTGTAATTCATTAAGCATTCTGCCGACATGGAAGCCATCACAAACGGCATGATGAACCTGAATCGCCAG
CGGCATCAGCACCTTGTCGCCTTGCGTATAATATTTGCCCATGGTGAAAACGGGGGCGAAGAAGTTGTCC
ATATTGGCCACGTTTAAATCAAAACTGGTGAAACTCACCCAGGGATTGGCTGAAACGAAAAACATATTCT
CAATAAACCCTTTAGGGAAATAGGCCAGGTTTTCACCGTAACACGCCACATCTTGCGAATATATGTGTAG
AAACTGCCGGAAATCGTCGTGGTATTCACTCCAGAGCGATGAAAACGTTTCAGTTTGCTCATGGAAAACG
GTGTAACAAGGGTGAACACTATCCCATATCACCAGCTCACCGTCTTTCATTGCCATACGAAATTCCGGAT
GAGCATTCATCAG
